>Addgene plasmid #172845 | pUC57-Amp_CRISPIE donor B4 | addgene full sequence | sequence record 340978 | Addgene NGS Result
CGGTTTGCGTATTGGGCGCTCTTCCGCTTCCTCGCTCACTGACTCGCTGCGCTCGGTCGTTCGGCTGCGG
CGAGCGGTATCAGCTCACTCAAAGGCGGTAATACGGTTATCCACAGAATCAGGGGATAACGCAGGAAAGA
ACATGTGAGCAAAAGGCCAGCAAAAGGCCAGGAACCGTAAAAAGGCCGCGTTGCTGGCGTTTTTCCATAG
GCTCCGCCCCCCTGACGAGCATCACAAAAATCGACGCTCAAGTCAGAGGTGGCGAAACCCGACAGGACTA
TAAAGATACCAGGCGTTTCCCCCTGGAAGCTCCCTCGTGCGCTCTCCTGTTCCGACCCTGCCGCTTACCG
GATACCTGTCCGCCTTTCTCCCTTCGGGAAGCGTGGCGCTTTCTCATAGCTCACGCTGTAGGTATCTCAG
TTCGGTGTAGGTCGTTCGCTCCAAGCTGGGCTGTGTGCACGAACCCCCCGTTCAGCCCGACCGCTGCGCC
TTATCCGGTAACTATCGTCTTGAGTCCAACCCGGTAAGACACGACTTATCGCCACTGGCAGCAGCCACTG
GTAACAGGATTAGCAGAGCGAGGTATGTAGGCGGTGCTACAGAGTTCTTGAAGTGGTGGCCTAACTACGG
CTACACTAGAAGAACAGTATTTGGTATCTGCGCTCTGCTGAAGCCAGTTACCTTCGGAAAAAGAGTTGGT
AGCTCTTGATCCGGCAAACAAACCACCGCTGGTAGCGGTGGTTTTTTTGTTTGCAAGCAGCAGATTACGC
GCAGAAAAAAAGGATCTCAAGAAGATCCTTTGATCTTTTCTACGGGGTCTGACGCTCAGTGGAACGAAAA
CTCACGTTAAGGGATTTTGGTCATGAGATTATCAAAAAGGATCTTCACCTAGATCCTTTTAAATTAAAAA
TGAAGTTTTAAATCAATCTAAAGTATATATGAGTAAACTTGGTCTGACAGTTACCAATGCTTAATCAGTG
AGGCACCTATCTCAGCGATCTGTCTATTTCGTTCATCCATAGTTGCCTGACTCCCCGTCGTGTAGATAAC
TACGATACGGGAGGGCTTACCATCTGGCCCCAGTGCTGCAATGATACCGCGAGACCCACGCTCACCGGCT
CCAGATTTATCAGCAATAAACCAGCCAGCCGGAAGGGCCGAGCGCAGAAGTGGTCCTGCAACTTTATCCG
CCTCCATCCAGTCTATTAATTGTTGCCGGGAAGCTAGAGTAAGTAGTTCGCCAGTTAATAGTTTGCGCAA
CGTTGTTGCCATTGCTACAGGCATCGTGGTGTCACGCTCGTCGTTTGGTATGGCTTCATTCAGCTCCGGT
TCCCAACGATCAAGGCGAGTTACATGATCCCCCATGTTGTGCAAAAAAGCGGTTAGCTCCTTCGGTCCTC
CGATCGTTGTCAGAAGTAAGTTGGCCGCAGTGTTATCACTCATGGTTATGGCAGCACTGCATAATTCTCT
TACTGTCATGCCATCCGTAAGATGCTTTTCTGTGACTGGTGAGTACTCAACCAAGTCATTCTGAGAATAG
TGTATGCGGCGACCGAGTTGCTCTTGCCCGGCGTCAATACGGGATAATACCGCGCCACATAGCAGAACTT
TAAAAGTGCTCATCATTGGAAAACGTTCTTCGGGGCGAAAACTCTCAAGGATCTTACCGCTGTTGAGATC
CAGTTCGATGTAACCCACTCGTGCACCCAACTGATCTTCAGCATCTTTTACTTTCACCAGCGTTTCTGGG
TGAGCAAAAACAGGAAGGCAAAATGCCGCAAAAAAGGGAATAAGGGCGACACGGAAATGTTGAATACTCA
TACTCTTCCTTTTTCAATATTATTGAAGCATTTATCAGGGTTATTGTCTCATGAGCGGATACATATTTGA
ATGTATTTAGAAAAATAAACAAATAGGGGTTCCGCGCACATTTCCCCGAAAAGTGCCACCTGACGTCTAA
GAAACCATTATTATCATGACATTAACCTATAAAAATAGGCGTATCACGAGGCCCTTTCGTCTCGCGCGTT
TCGGTGATGACGGTGAAAACCTCTGACACATGCAGCTCCCGGAGACGGTCACAGCTTGTCTGTAAGCGGA
TGCCGGGAGCAGACAAGCCCGTCAGGGCGCGTCAGCGGGTGTTGGCGGGTGTCGGGGCTGGCTTAACTAT
GCGGCATCAGAGCAGATTGTACTGAGAGTGCACCATATGCGGTGTGAAATACCGCACAGATGCGTAAGGA
GAAAATACCGCATCAGGCGCCATTCGCCATTCAGGCTGCGCAACTGTTGGGAAGGGCGATCGGTGCGGGC
CTCTTCGCTATTACGCCAGCTGGCGAAAGGGGGATGTGCTGCAAGGCGATTAAGTTGGGTAACGCCAGGG
TTTTCCCAGTCACGACGTTGTAAAACGACGGCCAGTGAATTGACGCGTATTGGGATACTAGTAAAAGGCA
AACACTGGTCGGAGGAATTCGACGCTTCCGAGTACGGTACAGGCGGCCGCGACGCTTCCGAGTACGGTAC
AGGCAAATTGCTCCAGAAGGGTGAGAAGGCTAGAGATGTGGGAGAACTGGGTGGAAGGCAGAATCGACCA
CGTCTAAGGTTGTGGGTTTACTGTGTCTTACAGTTGAAGGAAACCGGTGCCACCATGGTCAGCAAAGGCG
AAGAAGACAACATGGCATCACTGCCAGCGACACACGAACTTCATATTTTCGGCTCCATCAATGGTGTGGA
CTTCGATATGGTTGGACAGGGTACTGGGAACCCTAACGATGGATATGAGGAGTTGAACTTGAAGAGTACC
AAGGGCGATCTTCAGTTTTCACCTTGGATTCTCGTACCTCATATAGGTTATGGCTTTCATCAATATCTGC
CCTATCCTGACGGTATGTCACCTTTCCAAGCAGCTATGGTTGACGGGAGCGGTTATCAGGTTCACCGGAC
AATGCAGTTTGAAGATGGAGCCTCTTTGACCGTAAATTATCGGTATACTTATGAGGGCAGCCATATTAAA
GGCGAGGCTCAAGTTAAGGGGACTGGGTTCCCCGCGGATGGTCCCGTAATGACAAACAGTCTGACGGCTG
CAGACTGGTGCCGCTCTAAGAAGACATATCCAAATGACAAGACGATTATTAGCACTTTCAAGTGGTCATA
CACTACAGGAAATGGTAAACGCTATAGGAGCACTGCCCGGACCACGTATACTTTCGCGAAGCCGATGGCG
GCAAATTATTTGAAAAACCAACCGATGTATGTGTTCAGAAAGACAGAACTCAAGCATTCTAAAACTGAAC
TGAACTTCAAAGAGTGGCAGAAAGCCTTTACTGATGTAATGGGCATGGACGAACTGTACAAGTCCGGAGG
TAGTGCTGGTGGTACCGGACTCAGATCTGGCAGCGGTGGAGGCAGCGCAGGTCCTGCCGCAGTAAGGATT
CTTTCTTCCTGAATCTCTGGGGTGCATTAAGGGTATTGCCTTAGTAGAGGGGCATGCCCCAGGGGAGTGG
AGGTGGGGTGAGGGTGGAGGACCTGTACCGTACTCGGAAGCGTCGATATCCCTGTACCGTACTCGGAAGC
GTCCTGCAGAAAAGGCAAACACTGGTCGGAGGAAGCTTATCCCAATGGCGCGCCGAGCTTGGCGTAATCA
TGGTCATAGCTGTTTCCTGTGTGAAATTGTTATCCGCTCACAATTCCACACAACATACGAGCCGGAAGCA
TAAAGTGTAAAGCCTGGGGTGCCTAATGAGTGAGCTAACTCACATTAATTGCGTTGCGCTCACTGCCCGC
TTTCCAGTCGGGAAACCTGTCGTGCCAGCTGCATTAATGAATCGGCCAACGCGCGGGGAGAGG
Features (pLannotate 1.2.2; 11 found; start..end, strand, type, name):
    202..790     -  rep_origin     ori: high-copy-number ColE1/pMB1/pBR322/pUC origin of replication
    961..1821    -  CDS            AmpR: β-lactamase; bla; confers resistance to ampicillin, carbenicillin, and related antibiotics
   1822..1926    -  promoter       AmpR promoter: bla
   2021..2056    +  CDS            rop (fragment): Rop protein, which maintains plasmids at low copy number; rop
   2158..2257    +  misc_feature   bom (fragment): basis of mobility region from pBR322
   2263..2420    -  CDS            lacZα (fragment): LacZα fragment of β-galactosidase; lacZ fragment
   2645..3352    +  CDS            mNeonGreen: mNeonGreen is a basic (constitutively fluorescent) green/yellow fluorescent protein published in 2013, derived from Branchiostoma lanceolatum. It is reported to be a very rapidly-maturing monomer with moderate acid sensitivity.
   3667..3683    -  protein_bind   lac operator: The lac repressor binds to the lac operator to inhibit transcription in E. coli. This inhibition can be relieved by adding lactose or isopropyl-β-D-thiogalactopyranoside (IPTG). lac repressor encoded by lacI
   3691..3721    -  promoter       lac promoter: promoter for the E. coli lac operon
   3736..3757    -  protein_bind   CAP binding site: CAP binding activates transcription in the presence of cAMP. E. coli catabolite activator protein
   3770..19      -  CDS            lacI (fragment) (across the origin): lac repressor; lacI; The lac repressor binds to the lac operator to inhibit transcription in E. coli. This inhibition can be relieved by adding lactose or isopropyl-β-D-thiogalactopyranoside (IPTG).
