[The description below was written by a language model from this plasmid's Addgene catalogue record and pLannotate feature annotations shown in this document.]
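Description:
pUC57-Amp_CRISPIE donor B4 is a 3,843 bp donor plasmid for CRISPIE (CRISPR-based designer exon insertion), built on the pUC57-Amp cloning backbone. It is maintained in E. coli at high copy through a ColE1/pUC-type origin and selected with ampicillin via the bla gene and its native promoter. The remaining annotated backbone elements (lac promoter, lac operator, CAP binding site, and fragments of lacZα, lacI, rop and bom) are remnants of the pUC cloning region and play no role in the construct's function in target cells. No mammalian promoter, polyadenylation signal or eukaryotic selection marker is annotated, which fits a donor that supplies only DNA for genomic insertion rather than driving expression on its own.

The payload is a roughly 1.2 kb insert described as a designer exon encoding mNeonGreen, a bright, fast-maturing monomeric green/yellow fluorescent protein from Branchiostoma lanceolatum. In the CRISPIE approach the fluorescent protein coding sequence is placed as a standalone exon module that is inserted into an intron of a target gene, so that splicing incorporates the tag into the endogenous transcript. The exon here is in translational phase 0-0, meaning it is suited to introns that fall between intact codons at both flanking exon boundaries. The sequences flanking the mNeonGreen CDS are not annotated in the feature table, so the splice signals and nuclease target sites are not individually mapped. According to the record, the module is released from the plasmid by SpCas9 with either the ACTB i4 sgRNA or the DRS-1 sgRNA. Its use is the fluorescent labelling of endogenous proteins.
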