Addgene plasmid #172845: pUC57-Amp_CRISPIE donor B4
Purpose: CRISPIE donor B4 (Zhong et al, eLife 2021), mNeonGreen translational phase (0-0), excised by ACTB i4 sgRNA or DRS-1 sgRNA (with SpCas9).
Depositing lab: Haining Zhong. Depositing organization: Oregon Health & Science University. Publication: High-fidelity, efficient, and reversible labeling of endogenous proteins using CRISPR-based designer exon insertion. Zhong H, Ceballos CC, Massengill CI, Muniak MA, Ma L, Qin M, Petrie SK, Mao T. Elife. 2021 Jun 8;10. pii: 64911. doi: 10.7554/eLife.64911. PubMed 34100715.
Backbone
  Vector backbone: pUC57-Amp
  Backbone size w/o insert (bp): 2671
  Total vector size (bp): 3843
  Vector type: CRISPR
Growth in bacteria
  Bacterial resistance: Ampicillin, 100 μg/mL
  Growth temperature: 37°C
  Growth strain: DH5alpha
  Copy number: High Copy
Gene/Insert
  Gene/Insert name: CRISPIE designer exon (phase 0-0) encoding mNeonGreen
Terms and licenses: Academic/Nonprofit Terms; Industry Terms: Not Available to Industry
How to cite: pUC57-Amp_CRISPIE donor B4 was a gift from Haining Zhong (Addgene plasmid # 172845 ; http://n2t.net/addgene:172845 ; RRID:Addgene_172845)
